>Addgene plasmid #121707 | KU701: pMVP (L5-L4) eGFP | addgene full sequence | sequence record 237055 | Addgene NGS Result
CTTTCCTGCGTTATCCCCTGATTCTGTGGATAACCGTATTACCGCCTTTGAGTGAGCTGATACCGCTCGC
CGCAGCCGAACGACCGAGCGCAGCGAGTCAGTGAGCGAGGAAGCGGAAGAGCGCCCAATACGCAAACCGC
CTCTCCCCGCGCGTTGGCCGATTCATTAATGCAGCTGGCACGACAGGTTTCCCGACTGGAAAGCGGGCAG
TGAGCGCAACGCAATTAATACGCGTACCGCTAGCCAGGAAGAGTTTGTAGAAACGCAAAAAGGCCATCCG
TCAGGATGGCCTTCTGCTTAGTTTGATGCCTGGCAGTTTATGGCGGGCGTCCTGCCCGCCACCCTCCGGG
CCGTTGCTTCACAACGTTCAAATCCGCTCCCGGCGGATTTGTCCTACTCAGGAGAGCGTTCACCGACAAA
CAACAGATAAAACGAAAGGCCCAGTCTTCCGACTGAGCCTTTCGTTTTATTTGATGCCTGGCAGTTCCCT
ACTCTCGCGTTAACGCTAGCATGGATGTTTTCCCAGTCACGACGTTGTAAAACGACGGCCAGTCTTAAGC
TCGGGCCCCAAATAATGATTTTATTTTGACTGATAGTGACCTGTTCGTTGCAACAAATTGATGAGCAATG
CTTTTTTATAATGCCAACTTTGTATACAAAAGTTGTAGAATACAAGCTTCTTGTTCTTTTTGCAGAAGCT
CAGAATAAACGCTCAACTTTGGCAGATCTGAACATGGTGAGCAAGGGCGAGGAGCTGTTCACCGGGGTGG
TGCCCATCCTGGTCGAGCTGGACGGCGACGTAAACGGCCACAAGTTCAGCGTGTCCGGCGAGGGCGAGGG
CGATGCCACCTACGGCAAGCTGACCCTGAAGTTCATCTGCACCACCGGCAAGCTGCCCGTGCCCTGGCCC
ACCCTCGTGACCACCCTGACCTACGGCGTGCAGTGCTTCAGCCGCTACCCCGACCACATGAAGCAGCACG
ACTTCTTCAAGTCCGCCATGCCCGAAGGCTACGTCCAGGAGCGCACCATCTTCTTCAAGGACGACGGCAA
CTACAAGACCCGCGCCGAGGTGAAGTTCGAGGGCGACACCCTGGTGAACCGCATCGAGCTGAAGGGCATC
GACTTCAAGGAGGACGGCAACATCCTGGGGCACAAGCTGGAGTACAACTACAACAGCCACAACGTCTATA
TCATGGCCGACAAGCAGAAGAACGGCATCAAGGTGAACTTCAAGATCCGCCACAACATCGAGGACGGCAG
CGTGCAGCTCGCCGACCACTACCAGCAGAACACCCCCATCGGCGACGGCCCCGTGCTGCTGCCCGACAAC
CACTACCTGAGCACCCAGTCCGCCCTGAGCAAAGACCCCAACGAGAAGCGCGATCACATGGTCCTGCTGG
AGTTCGTGACCGCCGCCGGGATCACTCTCGGCATGGACGAGCTGTACAAGGCCGGATCTGGATCCGGATC
TAAGGCCCACCCAACTTTTCTATACAAAGTTGGCATTATAAGAAAGCATTGCTTATCAATTTGTTGCAAC
GAACAGGTCACTATCAGTCAAAATAAAATCATTATTTGCCATCCAGCTGCAGGGCGGCCGCGATATCCCC
TATAGTGAGTCGTATTACATGGTCATAGCTGTTTCCTGGCAGCTCTGGCCCGTGTCTCAAAATCTCTGAT
GTTACATTGCACAAGATAAAAATATATCATCATGAACAATAAAACTGTCTGCTTACATAAACAGTAATAC
AAGGGGTGTTATGAGCCATATTCAACGGGAAACGTCGAGGCCGCGATTAAATTCCAACATGGATGCTGAT
TTATATGGGTATAAATGGGCTCGCGATAATGTCGGGCAATCAGGTGCGACAATCTATCGCTTGTATGGGA
AGCCCGATGCGCCAGAGTTGTTTCTGAAACATGGCAAAGGTAGCGTTGCCAATGATGTTACAGATGAGAT
GGTCAGACTAAACTGGCTGACGGAATTTATGCCTCTTCCGACCATCAAGCATTTTATCCGTACTCCTGAT
GATGCATGGTTACTCACCACTGCGATCCCCGGAAAAACAGCATTCCAGGTATTAGAAGAATATCCTGATT
CAGGTGAAAATATTGTTGATGCGCTGGCAGTGTTCCTGCGCCGGTTGCATTCGATTCCTGTTTGTAATTG
TCCTTTTAACAGCGATCGCGTATTTCGTCTCGCTCAGGCGCAATCACGAATGAATAACGGTTTGGTTGAT
GCGAGTGATTTTGATGACGAGCGTAATGGCTGGCCTGTTGAACAAGTCTGGAAAGAAATGCATAAACTTT
TGCCATTCTCACCGGATTCAGTCGTCACTCATGGTGATTTCTCACTTGATAACCTTATTTTTGACGAGGG
GAAATTAATAGGTTGTATTGATGTTGGACGAGTCGGAATCGCAGACCGATACCAGGATCTTGCCATCCTA
TGGAACTGCCTCGGTGAGTTTTCTCCTTCATTACAGAAACGGCTTTTTCAAAAATATGGTATTGATAATC
CTGATATGAATAAATTGCAGTTTCATTTGATGCTCGATGAGTTTTTCTAATCAGAATTGGTTAATTGGTT
GTAACACTGGCAGAGCATTACGCTGACTTGACGGGACGGCGCAAGCTCATGACCAAAATCCCTTAACGTG
AGTTACGCGTCGTTCCACTGAGCGTCAGACCCCGTAGAAAAGATCAAAGGATCTTCTTGAGATCCTTTTT
TTCTGCGCGTAATCTGCTGCTTGCAAACAAAAAAACCACCGCTACCAGCGGTGGTTTGTTTGCCGGATCA
AGAGCTACCAACTCTTTTTCCGAAGGTAACTGGCTTCAGCAGAGCGCAGATACCAAATACTGTTCTTCTA
GTGTAGCCGTAGTTAGGCCACCACTTCAAGAACTCTGTAGCACCGCCTACATACCTCGCTCTGCTAATCC
TGTTACCAGTGGCTGCTGCCAGTGGCGATAAGTCGTGTCTTACCGGGTTGGACTCAAGACGATAGTTACC
GGATAAGGCGCAGCGGTCGGGCTGAACGGGGGGTTCGTGCACACAGCCCAGCTTGGAGCGAACGACCTAC
ACCGAACTGAGATACCTACAGCGTGAGCTATGAGAAAGCGCCACGCTTCCCGAAGGGAGAAAGGCGGACA
GGTATCCGGTAAGCGGCAGGGTCGGAACAGGAGAGCGCACGAGGGAGCTTCCAGGGGGAAACGCCTGGTA
TCTTTATAGTCCTGTCGGGTTTCGCCACCTCTGACTTGAGCGTCGATTTTTGTGATGCTCGTCAGGGGGG
CGGAGCCTATGGAAAAACGCCAGCAACGCGGCCTTTTTACGGTTCCTGGCCTTTTGCTGGCCTTTTGCTC
ACATGTT
Features (pLannotate 1.2.2; 11 found; start..end, strand, type, name):
    121..213     +  CDS            lacI (fragment): lac repressor; lacI; The lac repressor binds to the lac operator to inhibit transcription in E. coli. This inhibition can be relieved by adding lactose or isopropyl-β-D-thiogalactopyranoside (IPTG).
    268..295     -  terminator     rrnB T2 terminator: transcription terminator T2 from the E. coli rrnB gene
    427..470     +  terminator     rrnB T1 terminator: Escherichia coli rrnB; transcription terminator T1 from the E. coli rrnB gene
    517..553     -  CDS            lacZα (fragment): LacZα fragment of β-galactosidase; lacZ fragment
    570..665     +  protein_bind   attL5: mutant version of attL; recombination site for the Gateway® LR reaction LR Clonase™
    680..722     +  5'UTR          Xenopus globin 5'-UTR: translational enhancer from the 5'-UTR of the major beta-globin gene of Xenopus laevis
    734..1450    +  CDS            EGFP: EGFP is a basic (constitutively fluorescent) green fluorescent protein published in 1996, derived from Aequorea victoria. It is reported to be a rapidly-maturing weak dimer with moderate acid sensitivity.
   1482..1577    -  protein_bind   attL4: mutant version of attL; recombination site for the Gateway® LR reaction LR Clonase™
   1609..1627    -  promoter       T7 promoter: promoter for bacteriophage T7 RNA polymerase
   1761..2570    +  CDS            KanR: aminoglycoside phosphotransferase; aph(3')-Ia; confers resistance to kanamycin in bacteria or G418 (Geneticin®) in eukaryotes
   2717..3305    +  rep_origin     ori: high-copy-number ColE1/pMB1/pBR322/pUC origin of replication
