[The description below was written by a language model from this plasmid's Addgene catalogue record and pLannotate feature annotations shown in this document.]
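Description:
KU701: pMVP (L5-L4) eGFP is a MultiSite Gateway Pro entry plasmid from the pMVP modular cloning platform, built in the Invitrogen pDONR221 P5-P4 backbone by Gateway recombination. It is a small (about 3.4 kb) bacterial cloning plasmid rather than an expression vector in its own right. It replicates in E. coli from a high-copy ColE1/pUC-type origin and is selected with kanamycin through an aminoglycoside phosphotransferase (KanR) gene. The rrnB T1 and T2 terminators upstream of the cassette are standard donor-vector elements that insulate the insert from read-through transcription. The short lacI and lacZα fragments and the T7 promoter flanking the insert are backbone remnants, and M13 primer sites allow the insert to be sequenced.

The payload is an 813 bp synthetic insert lying between attL5 and attL4 recombination sites. It consists of a Xenopus β-globin 5'-UTR translational enhancer followed by the EGFP coding sequence. The insert is designated "open", which, given the stated use for N-terminal fusions, presumably means the reading frame continues out of EGFP without a stop codon. No promoter driving EGFP is annotated within the attL-flanked cassette, consistent with the promoter being supplied by a separate module.

In a four-component LR Clonase reaction, the attL5 and attL4 sites dictate the position and orientation of this module relative to the other entry plasmids and the destination vector. EGFP is thereby placed immediately upstream of a gene of interest, producing an N-terminal EGFP fusion protein. The plasmid therefore serves as a reusable tagging part for assembling custom transgene expression constructs, allowing fluorescent tracking of a chosen protein.
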