Addgene plasmid #121707: KU701: pMVP (L5-L4) eGFP
Purpose: pMVP L5-L4 entry plasmid, contains eGFP for 4-component MultiSite Gateway Pro assembly. Allows N-term eGFP fusion to gene of interest.
Depositing lab: Christopher Newgard. Depositing organization: Duke University. Publication: Creation of versatile cloning platforms for transgene expression and dCas9-based epigenome editing. Haldeman JM, Conway AE, Arlotto ME, Slentz DH, Muoio DM, Becker TC, Newgard CB. Nucleic Acids Res. 2018 Dec 27. pii: 5264291. doi: 10.1093/nar/gky1286. PubMed 30590691.
Backbone
  Vector backbone: pDONR221 P5-P4
  Backbone manufacturer: Invitrogen
  Backbone size w/o insert (bp): 2554
  Vector type: Synthetic Biology ; pMVP Gateway Entry Plasmid
Growth in bacteria
  Bacterial resistance: Kanamycin, 50 μg/mL
  Growth temperature: 37°C
  Growth strain: DH5alpha
  Copy number: High Copy
Gene/Insert
  Gene/Insert name: eGFP (open)
  Species: Synthetic
  Insert size (bp): 813
  Cloning method: Gateway Cloning
  Sequencing primers: 5′ M13F; 3′ M13R
Terms and licenses: Academic/Nonprofit Terms; Industry Terms: Not Available to Industry
How to cite: KU701: pMVP (L5-L4) eGFP was a gift from Christopher Newgard (Addgene plasmid # 121707 ; http://n2t.net/addgene:121707 ; RRID:Addgene_121707)
